Addgene plasmid #71245: pAS1NB c Rosella I
Purpose: a biosensor comprised of a fast-maturing pH-stable red fluorescent protein fused to a pH-sensitive green fluorescent protein variant. Cytosolic localization.
Depositing lab: Mark Prescott. Depositing organization: Monash University. Publication: Rosella: a fluorescent pH-biosensor for reporting vacuolar turnover of cytosol and organelles in yeast. Rosado CJ, Mijaljica D, Hatzinisiriou I, Prescott M, Devenish RJ. Autophagy. 2008 Feb;4(2):205-13. Epub 2007 Nov 21. 5331 PubMed 18094608.
Backbone
  Vector backbone: pAS1NB
  Total vector size (bp): 9040
  Vector type: Yeast Expression
  Selectable markers: LEU2
Growth in bacteria
  Bacterial resistance: Ampicillin, 100 μg/mL
  Growth temperature: 37°C
  Growth strain: DH5alpha
  Copy number: Unknown
Gene/Insert
  Gene/Insert name: Rosella (alt names: DsRed.T3; super ecliptic pHluorin (SEP))
  Species: Synthetic
  Promoter: PGK1
  Cloning method: Restriction Enzyme; 5′ cloning site BamHI (not destroyed); 3′ cloning site NotI (not destroyed)
  Sequencing primers: 5′ PPGK1-F (cagcctgttctcacacactc); 3′ yPGK1-term-R (AGCGTAAAGGATGGGGAAAG)
Resource information
  A portion of this plasmid was derived from a plasmid made by: Dr B Glick for plasmid pQE31‑DsRed.T3 and Dr J Rothman for plasmid pGEX‑2T‑SEP
Terms and licenses: Academic/Nonprofit Terms; Industry Terms: Not Available to Industry
Depositor comments: The coding sequence of DsRed.T3 was amplified from pQE31‑DsRed.T326 using the primer pair DsRedTUp2 (5'TAGGATCCCCACTAGTCGCCACCATGGCC TCCTC) and DsRedTDo (5'ATAGTTTAGCGGCCGCTCAGT GATCAGACAGGAACAGGTGGTGG) designed to incorporate 5' BamHI and nested 3' BclI and NotI sites. Following digestion with BamHI and NotI, the amplified gene cassette was subcloned into the multi‑copy yeast expression vector pAS1NB under control of the PGK1 promoter and the resultant vector named pAS1NB‑DsRed.T3. The super ecliptic pHluorin (SEP) gene was amplified from the template pGEX‑2T‑SEP27 using the primer pair PHUp1 (5'GGGATCCTGGTCTTCGGGTGGAAGTAAAGGAG) and PHDo1 (5'‑ATAGTTTAGCGGCCGCTCAGTGATCAGATT TGTATAGTTCATCC) designed to incorporate flanking 5' BamHI and 3' NotI sites. The SEP gene cassette recovered by PCR was digested with BamHI and NotI, and cloned into pAS1NB‑DsRed.T3 digested with BclI and NotI to produce this vector. The expression product from this vector, named the Rosella biosensor, comprises DsRed.T3 fused to SEP with an intervening linker of 9 amino acids (DPWSSSGDL).
How to cite: pAS1NB c Rosella I was a gift from Mark Prescott (Addgene plasmid # 71245 ; http://n2t.net/addgene:71245 ; RRID:Addgene_71245)
