[The description below was written by a language model from this plasmid's Addgene catalogue record and pLannotate feature annotations shown in this document.]
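Description:
pAS1NB c Rosella I is a multi-copy yeast expression plasmid, built on the pAS1NB backbone, that produces the Rosella pH biosensor in the cytosol of Saccharomyces cerevisiae. It is an E. coli–yeast shuttle vector. In bacteria it replicates from a high-copy ColE1/pUC-type origin and is selected through the β-lactamase (AmpR) gene. In yeast it is maintained by the 2μ origin and selected by the LEU2 marker, driven by its own promoter, which complements leucine auxotrophy. The catalogue lists a size of about 9.0 kb, in line with the 9,001 nt sequenced record. Scattered lacI, lacZα, bom and tet promoter fragments are remnants of the bacterial parent vectors.

The payload is a synthetic fusion of DsRed.T3, described by the depositor as a fast-maturing, pH-stable red fluorescent protein, placed upstream of super ecliptic pHluorin (SEP), a GFP variant that fluoresces at neutral pH but is largely quenched under acidic conditions. The two are joined by a nine-residue linker. DsRed.T3 was first cloned between BamHI and NotI sites, and SEP was then inserted at a nested BclI site and NotI. Expression is stated to be driven by the PGK1 promoter. That promoter is not annotated in the feature table, though an unannotated stretch lies upstream of the reading frame, and the PGK1 terminator and a short PGK1 coding fragment follow it.

Because no targeting signal is added, the sensor stays cytosolic and emits both red and green. Once delivered to the acidic vacuole, green emission is lost while red persists. This colour shift lets the construct report vacuolar turnover of cytosol, such as by autophagy, in live yeast.
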