Features (pLannotate 1.2.2; 21 found; start..end, strand, type, name):
      1..93      +  CDS            lacI (fragment): lac repressor; lacI; The lac repressor binds to the lac operator to inhibit transcription in E. coli. This inhibition can be relieved by adding lactose or isopropyl-β-D-thiogalactopyranoside (IPTG).
    106..127     +  protein_bind   CAP binding site: CAP binding activates transcription in the presence of cAMP. E. coli catabolite activator protein
    142..172     +  promoter       lac promoter: promoter for the E. coli lac operon
    180..196     +  protein_bind   lac operator: The lac repressor binds to the lac operator to inhibit transcription in E. coli. This inhibition can be relieved by adding lactose or isopropyl-β-D-thiogalactopyranoside (IPTG). lac repressor encoded by lacI
    244..514     -  terminator     PGK1 terminator: S. cerevisae PGK1; transcription terminator for 3-phosphoglycerate kinase gene
    518..610     -  CDS            PGK1 (fragment): PGK_YEAST - Experimental evidence at protein level: Swiss-Prot protein existence level 1. From Saccharomyces cerevisiae (strain ATCC 204508 / S288c) (Baker's yeast).
    629..1337    -  CDS            superecliptic pHluorin (fragment): pH-sensitive mutant of green fluorescent protein (Ng et al., 2002) excited strongly by blue light at neutral pH but minimally fluorescent at acidic pH
   1368..2042    -  CDS            DsRed.T3: DsRed.T3 is a basic (constitutively fluorescent) red fluorescent protein published in 2002, derived from Discosoma sp.. It is reported to be a somewhat slowly-maturing tetramer.
   2058..2110    -  misc_feature   MCS: multiple cloning site
   2987..3508    +  CDS            ADP1 (fragment): ADP1_YEAST - Experimental evidence at protein level: Swiss-Prot protein existence level 1. From Saccharomyces cerevisiae (strain ATCC 204508 / S288c) (Baker's yeast).
   3513..3551    -  misc_feature   MCS (fragment): pUC18/19 multiple cloning site
   3548..3705    +  CDS            lacZα (fragment): LacZα fragment of β-galactosidase; lacZ fragment
   3711..3761    -  misc_feature   bom (fragment): basis of mobility region from pBR322
   3768..3851    +  CDS            RAF1 (fragment): RAF_YEAST - Experimental evidence at transcript level: Swiss-Prot protein existence level 2. Antagonizes transcriptional repression of recombinase FLP by REP1-REP2. May play a role in plasmid partitioning. From Saccharomyces cerevisiae (strain ATCC 204508 / S288c) (Baker's yeast).
   4005..5351    -  rep_origin     2μ ori: yeast 2μ plasmid origin of replication
   5356..5372    -  promoter       tet promoter (fragment): E. coli promoter for tetracycline efflux protein gene
   5492..6583    -  CDS            LEU2: LEU3_YEAST - Experimental evidence at protein level: Swiss-Prot protein existence level 1. Catalyzes the oxidation of 3-carboxy-2-hydroxy-4- methylpentanoate (3-isopropylmalate) to 3-carboxy-4-methyl-2- oxopentanoate. The product decarboxylates to 4-methyl-2 oxopentanoate. From Saccharomyces cerevisiae (strain ATCC 204508 / S288c) (Baker's yeast).
   6584..6989    -  promoter       LEU2 promoter: S. cerevisiae LEU2
   7095..7199    +  promoter       AmpR promoter: bla
   7200..8060    +  CDS            AmpR: β-lactamase; bla; confers resistance to ampicillin, carbenicillin, and related antibiotics
   8231..8819    +  rep_origin     ori: high-copy-number ColE1/pMB1/pBR322/pUC origin of replication
>Addgene plasmid #71245 | pAS1NB c Rosella I | addgene full sequence | sequence record 371320 | Addgene NGS Result
GCGCCCAATACGCAAACCGCCTCTCCCCGCGCGTTGGCCGATTCATTAATGCAGCTGGCACGACAGGTTT
CCCGACTGGAAAGCGGGCAGTGAGCGCAACGCAATTAATGTGAGTTAGCTCACTCATTAGGCACCCCAGG
CTTTACACTTTATGCTTCCGGCTCGTATGTTGTGTGGAATTGTGAGCGGATAACAATTTCACACAGGAAA
CAGCTATGACCATGATTACGCCAAGCTTTAACGAACGCAGAATTTTCGAGTTATTAAACTTAAAATACGC
TGAACCCGAACATAGAAATATCGAATGGGAAAAAAAAACTGGATAAAGGCATTAAAAGAGGAGCGAATTT
TTTTTTAATAAAAATCTTAATAATCATTAAAAGATAAATAATAGTCTATATATACGTATATAAATAAAAA
ATATTCAAAAAATAAAATAAACTATTATTTTAGCGTAAAGGATGGGGAAAGAGAAAAGAAAAAAATTGAT
CTATCGATTTCAATTCAATTCAATTTATTTCTTTTCGGATAAGAAAGCAACACCTGGCAATTCCTTACCT
TCCAATAATTCCAAAGAAGCACCACCACCAGTAGAGACATGGGAGATCCGCGGCCGCTCAGTGATCAGAT
TTGTATAGTTCATCCATGCCTTGTGTAATCCCAGCAGCTGTTACAAACTCAAGAAGGACCATGTGGTCTC
TCTTTTCGTTGGGATCTTTCGAAAGAGTAGAAGTTGTAAACAGGTAATGGTTGTCTGGTAAAAGGACGGG
CCCATCGCCAATTGGAGTATTTTGTTGATAATGGTCTGCTAGTTGAACGCCTCCATCTTCAATGTTGTGT
CTAATTTTGAAGTTAGCTTTGATTCCATTCTTTTGTTTGTCTGCCATGATGTACACCTGGTGATCGTTAT
AGTTGTATTCCAATTTGTGTCCAAGAATGTTTCCATCTTCTTTAAAATCAATACCTTTTAACTCGATTCT
ATTAACAAGGGTATCACCTTCAAACTTGACTTCAGCACGTGTCTTGTAGTTCCCGTCATCTTTGAAAAAT
ATAGTTCTTTCCTGTACATAACCTTCGGGCATGGCACTCTTGAAAAAGTCATGCCGTTTCATATGATCTG
GGTATCTTGAAAAGCATTGAACACCATAAGTTAAAGTAGTGACAAGTGTTGGCCAAGGAACAGGTAGTTT
TCCAGTAGTGCAAATAAATTTAAGGGTAAGTTTTCCGTATGTTGCATCACCTTCACCCTCTCCACTGACA
GAAAATTTGTGCCCATTAACATCACCATCTAATTCAACAAGAATTGGGACAACTCCAGTGAAAAGTTCTT
CTCCTTTTAGATCTCCCGAAGAAGACCAGGGATCAGACAGGAACAGGTGGTGGCGGCCCTCGGTGCGCTC
GTACTGCTCCACGATGGTGTAGTCCTCGTTGTGGGAGGTGATGTCCAGCTTGGAGTCCACGTAGTAGTAG
CCGGGCAGCTGCACGGGCTTCTTGGCCATGTAGATGGACTTGAACTCCACCAGGTAGTGGCCGCCGTCCT
TCAGCTTCAGGGCCTTGTGGATCTCGCCCTTCAGCACGCCGTCGCGGGGGTACAGGCGCTCGGTGGAGGG
CTCCCAGCCCATAGTCTTCTTCTGCATTACGGGGCCGTCGGAGGGGAAGTTCACGCCGATGAACTTCACC
TTGTAGATGAAGCGGCCGTCCTGCAGGGAGGAGTCCTGGGTCACGGTCACCACGCCGCCGTCCTCGAAGT
TCATCACGCGCTCCCACTTGAAGCCCTCGGGGAAGGACAGCTTCTTGTAGTCGGGGATGTCGGCGGGGTG
CTTCACGTACACCTTGGAGCCGTACTGGAACTGGGGGGACAGGATGTCCCAGGCGAAGGGCAGGGGGCCG
CCCTTGGTCACCTTCAGCTTGGCGGTCTGGGTGCCCTCGTAGGGGCGGCCCTCGCCCTCGCCCTCGATCT
CGAACTCGTGGCCGTTCACGGAGCCCTCCATGCGCACCTTGAAGCGCATGAACTCCTTGATGACGTCCTC
GGAGGAGGCCATGGTGGCGACTAGTGGGGATCCCGGGCCCGCGGTACCGTCGACTGCAGAATTCGAAGCT
TGAGCTCGAGACATGTTTAGATCTTCTAGAGAAAAAGTAGATAATTACTTCCTTGATGATCTGTAAAAAA
GAGAAAAAGAAAGCATCTAAGAACTTGAAAAACTACGAATTAGAAAAGACCAAATATGTATTTCTTGCAT
TGACCAATTTATGCAAGTTTATATATATGTAAATGTAAGTTTCACGAGGTTCTACTAAACTAAACCACCC
CCTTGGTTAGAAGAAAAGAGTGTGTGAGAACAGGCTGTTGTTGTCACACGATTCGGACAATTCTGTTTGA
AAGAGAGAGAGTAACAGTACGATCGAACGAACTTTGCTCTGGAGATCACAGTGGGCATCATAGCATGTGG
TACTAAACCCTTTCCCGCCATTCCAGAACCTTCGATTGCTTGTTACAAAACCTGTGAGCCGTCGCTAGGA
CCTTGTTGTGTGACGAAATTGGAAGCTGCAATCAATAGGAAGACAGGAAGTCGAGCGTGTCTGGGTTTTT
TCAGTTTTGTTCTTTTTGCAAACAAATCACGAGCGACGGTAATTTCTTTCTCGATAAGAGGCCACGTGCT
TTATGAGGGTAACATCAATTCAAGAAGGAGGGAAACACTTCCTTTTTCTGGCCCTGATAATAGTATGAGG
GTGAAGCCAAAATAAAGGATTCGCGCCCAAATCGGCATCTTTAAATGCAGGTATGCGATAGTTCCTCACT
CTTTCCTTACTCACGAGTAATTCTTGCAAATGCCTATTGTGCAGATGTTATAATATCTGTGCGTCTTGAG
TTGAAGTCAGGAATCTAAAATAAAAATTAAGGTTAATAAAAAGAGGAAAGAAAAAAAAATTAATCGATTT
ACAGAAACTTGCACACTAAAAATACACAACTAAAAGCAATTACAGTATGGGAAGTCATCGACGTTATCTC
TACTATAGTATATTATCATTTCTATTATTATCCTGCTCAGTGGTACTTGCAAAACAAGATGAGACCCCAT
TCTTTGAAGGTACTTCTTCGAAAAATTCGCGTCTAACTGCACAAGATAAGGGCAATGATACGTGCCCGCC
ATGTTTTAATTGTATGCTACCTATTTTTGAATGCAAACAGTTTTCTGAATGCAATTCGTACACTGGTAGA
TGTGAGTGTATAGAAGGGTTTGCAGGTGATGATTGCTCTCTGCCCCTCTGTGGCGGTCTATCACCGGATG
AAAGCGGTAATAAGGATCGTCCCATAAGAGCACAAAATGACACCTGTCATTGTGATAACGGATGGGGAGG
GATCAATTGTGACGTTTGTCAAGAAGATTTTGTCTGTGATGCGTTCATGCCTGATCCTAGTATTAAGGGG
ACATGTTATAAGAATGGTATGATTGTAGATAAAGTATTTTCAGGTTGTAATGTGACCAATGAGAAAATTC
TACAGCTCTAGAGTCGACTCTAGAGAATCCCCGGGTACCGAGCTCGAATTCACTGGCCGTCGTTTTACAA
CGTCGTGACTGGGAAAACCCTGGCGTTACCCAACTTAATCGCCTTGCAGCACATCCCCCTTTCGCCAGCT
GGCGTAATAGCGAAGAGGCCCGCACCGATCGCCCTTCCCAACAGTTGCGCAGCCTGAATGGCGAATGGCG
CCTGATGCGGTATTTTCTCCTTACGCATCTGTGCGGTATTTCACACCGCATTTATCGGATCGTACTTGTT
ACCCATCATTGAATTTTGAACATCCGAACCTGGGAGTTTTCCCTGAAACAGATAGTATATTTGAACCTGT
ATAATAATATATAGTCTAGCGCTTTACGGAAGACAATGTATGTATTTCGGTTCCTGGAGAAACTATTGCA
TCTATTGCATAGGTAATCTTGCACGTCGCATCCCCGGTTCATTTTCTGCGTTTCCATCTTGCACTTCAAT
AGCATATCTTTGTTAACGAAGCATCTGTGCTTCATTTTGTAGAACAAAAATGCAACGCGAGAGCGCTAAT
TTTTCAAACAAAGAATCTGAGCTGCATTTTTACAGAACAGAAATGCAACGCGAAAGCGCTATTTTACCAA
CGAAGAATCTGTGCTTCATTTTTGTAAAACAAAAATGCAACGCGAGAGCGCTAATTTTTCAAACAAAGAA
TCTGAGCTGCATTTTTACAGAACAGAAATGCAACGCGAGAGCGCTATTTTACCAACAAAGAATCTATACT
TCTTTTTTGTTCTACAAAAATGCATCCCGAGAGCGCTATTTTTCTAACAAAGCATCTTAGATTACTTTTT
TTCTCCTTTGTGCGCTCTATAATGCAGTCTCTTGATAACTTTTTGCACTGTAGGTCCGTTAAGGTTAGAA
GAAGGCTACTTTGGTGTCTATTTTCTCTTCCATAAAAAAAGCCTGACTCCACTTCCCGCGTTTACTGATT
ACTAGCGAAGCTGCGGGTGCATTTTTTCAAGATAAAGGCATCCCCGATTATATTCTATACCGATGTGGAT
TGCGCATACTTTGTGAACAGAAAGTGATAGCGTTGATGATTCTTCATTGGTCAGAAAATTATGAACGGTT
TCTTCTATTTTGTCTCTATATACTACGTATAGGAAATGTTTACATTTTCGTATTGTTTTCGATTCACTCT
ATGAATAGTTCTTACTACAATTTTTTTGTCTAAAGAGTAATACTAGAGATAAACATAAAAAATGTAGAGG
TCGAGTTTAGATGCAAGTTCAAGGAGCGAAAGGTGGATGGGTAGGTTATATAGGGATATAGCACAGAGAT
ATATAGCAAAGAGATACTTTTGAGCAATGTTTGTGGAAGCGGTATTCGCAATATTTTAGTAGCTCGTTAC
AGTCCGGTGCGTTTTTGGTTTTTTGAAAGTGCGTCTTCAGAGCGCTTTTGGTTTTCAAAAGCGCTCTGAA
GTTCCTATACTTTCTAGCTAGAGAATAGGAACTTCGGAATAGGAACTTCAAAGCGTTTCCGAAAACGAGC
GCTTCCGAAAATGCAACGCGAGCTGCGCACATACAGCTCACTGTTCACGTCGCACCTATATCTGCGTGTT
GCCTGTATATATATATACATGAGAAGAACGGCATAGTGCGTGTTTATGCTTAAATGCGTACTTATATGCG
TCTATTTATGTAGGATGAAAGGTAGTCTAGTACCTCCTGTGATATTATCCCATTCCATGCGGGGTATCGT
ATGCTTCCTTCAGCACTACCCTTTAGCTGTTCTATATGCTGCCACTCCTCAATTGGATTAGTCTCATCCT
TCAATGCTATCATTTCCTTTGATATTGGATCGATCCGATGATAAGCTGTCAAACATGAGAATTAATTCTA
CCCTATGAACATATTCCATTTTGTAATTTCGTGTCGTTTCTATTATGAATTTCATTTATAAAGTTTATGT
ACAAATATCATAAAAAAAGAGAATCTTTTTAAGCAAGGATTTTCTTAACTTCTTCGGCGACAGCATCACC
GACTTCGGTGGTACTGTTGGAACCACCTAAATCACCAGTTCTGATACCTGCATCCAAAACCTTTTTAACT
GCATCTTCAATGGCCTTACCTTCTTCAGGCAAGTTCAATGACAATTTCAACATCATTGCAGCAGACAAGA
TAGTGGCGATAGGGTTGACCTTATTCTTTGGCAAATCTGGAGCAGAACCGTGGCATGGTTCGTACAAACC
AAATGCGGTGTTCTTGTCTGGCAAAGAGGCCAAGGACGCAGATGGCAACAAACCCAAGGAACCTGGGATA
ACGGAGGCTTCATCGGAGATGATATCACCAAACATGTTGCTGGTGATTATAATACCATTTAGGTGGGTTG
GGTTCTTAACTAGGATCATGGCGGCAGAATCAATCAATTGATGTTGAACCTTCAATGTAGGAAATTCGTT
CTTGATGGTTTCCTCCACAGTTTTTCTCCATAATCTTGAAGAGGCCAAAACATTAGCTTTATCCAAGGAC
CAAATAGGCAATGGTGGCTCATGTTGTAGGGCCATGAAAGCGGCCATTCTTGTGATTCTTTGCACTTCTG
GAACGGTGTATTGTTCACTATCCCAAGCGACACCATCACCATCGTCTTCCTTTCTCTTACCAAAGTAAAT
ACCTCCCACTAATTCTCTGACAACAACGAAGTCAGTACCTTTAGCAAATTGTGGCTTGATTGGAGATAAG
TCTAAAAGAGAGTCGGATGCAAAGTTACATGGTCTTAAGTTGGCGTACAATTGAAGTTCTTTACGGATTT
TTAGTAAACCTTGTTCAGGTCTAACACTACCTGTACCCCATTTAGGACCACCCACAGCACCTAACAAAAC
GGCATCAGCCTTCTTGGAGGCTTCCAGCGCCTCATCTGGAAGTGGAACACCTGTAGCATCGATAGCAGCA
CCACCAATTAAATGATTTTCGAAATCGAACTTGACATTGGAACGAACATCAGAAATAGCTTTAAGAACCT
TAATGGCTTCGGCTGTGATTTCTTGACCAACGTGGTCACCTGGCAAAACGACGATCTTCTTAGGGGCAGA
CATTAGAATGGTATATCCTTGAAATATATATATATATTGCTGAAATGTAAAAGGTAAGAAAAGTTAGAAA
GTAAGACGATTGCTAACCACCTATTGGAAAAAACAATAGGTCCTTAAATAATATTGTCAACTTCAAGTAT
TGTGATGCAAGCATTTAGTCATGAACGCTTCTCTATTCTATATGAAAAGCCGGTTCCGGCGCTCTCACCT
TTCCTTTTTCTCCCAATTTTTCAGTTGAAAAAGGTATATGCGTCAGGCGACCTCTGAAATTAACAAAAAA
TTTCCAGTCATCGAATTTGATTCTGTGCGATAGCGCCCCTGTGTGTTCTCGTTATGTTGAGGAAAAAAAT
AATGGTTGCTAAGAGATTCGAACTCTTGCATCTTACGATACCTGAGTATTCCCACAGTTAATTCTTGAAG
ACGAAAGGGCCTCGTGATACGCCTATTTTTATAGGTTAATGTCATGATAATAATGGTTTCTTAGACGTCA
GGTGGCACTTTTCGGGGAAATGTGCGCGGAACCCCTATTTGTTTATTTTTCTAAATACATTCAAATATGT
ATCCGCTCATGAGACAATAACCCTGATAAATGCTTCAATAATATTGAAAAAGGAAGAGTATGAGTATTCA
ACATTTCCGTGTCGCCCTTATTCCCTTTTTTGCGGCATTTTGCCTTCCTGTTTTTGCTCACCCAGAAACG
CTGGTGAAAGTAAAAGATGCTGAAGATCAGTTGGGTGCACGAGTGGGTTACATCGAACTGGATCTCAACA
GCGGTAAGATCCTTGAGAGTTTTCGCCCCGAAGAACGTTTTCCAATGATGAGCACTTTTAAAGTTCTGCT
ATGTGGCGCGGTATTATCCCGTATTGACGCCGGGCAAGAGCAACTCGGTCGCCGCATACACTATTCTCAG
AATGACTTGGTTGAGTACTCACCAGTCACAGAAAAGCATCTTACGGATGGCATGACAGTAAGAGAATTAT
GCAGTGCTGCCATAACCATGAGTGATAACACTGCGGCCAACTTACTTCTGACAACGATCGGAGGACCGAA
GGAGCTAACCGCTTTTTTGCACAACATGGGGGATCATGTAACTCGCCTTGATCGTTGGGAACCGGAGCTG
AATGAAGCCATACCAAACGACGAGCGTGACACCACGATGCCTGTAGCAATGGCAACAACGTTGCGCAAAC
TATTAACTGGCGAACTACTTACTCTAGCTTCCCGGCAACAATTAATAGACTGGATGGAGGCGGATAAAGT
TGCAGGACCACTTCTGCGCTCGGCCCTTCCGGCTGGCTGGTTTATTGCTGATAAATCTGGAGCCGGTGAG
CGTGGGTCTCGCGGTATCATTGCAGCACTGGGGCCAGATGGTAAGCCCTCCCGTATCGTAGTTATCTACA
CGACGGGGAGTCAGGCAACTATGGATGAACGAAATAGACAGATCGCTGAGATAGGTGCCTCACTGATTAA
GCATTGGTAACTGTCAGACCAAGTTTACTCATATATACTTTAGATTGATTTAAAACTTCATTTTTAATTT
AAAAGGATCTAGGTGAAGATCCTTTTTGATAATCTCATGACCAAAATCCCTTAACGTGAGTTTTCGTTCC
ACTGAGCGTCAGACCCCGTAGAAAAGATCAAAGGATCTTCTTGAGATCCTTTTTTTCTGCGCGTAATCTG
CTGCTTGCAAACAAAAAAACCACCGCTACCAGCGGTGGTTTGTTTGCCGGATCAAGAGCTACCAACTCTT
TTTCCGAAGGTAACTGGCTTCAGCAGAGCGCAGATACCAAATACTGTTCTTCTAGTGTAGCCGTAGTTAG
GCCACCACTTCAAGAACTCTGTAGCACCGCCTACATACCTCGCTCTGCTAATCCTGTTACCAGTGGCTGC
TGCCAGTGGCGATAAGTCGTGTCTTACCGGGTTGGACTCAAGACGATAGTTACCGGATAAGGCGCAGCGG
TCGGGCTGAACGGGGGGTTCGTGCACACAGCCCAGCTTGGAGCGAACGACCTACACCGAACTGAGATACC
TACAGCGTGAGCTATGAGAAAGCGCCACGCTTCCCGAAGGGAGAAAGGCGGACAGGTATCCGGTAAGCGG
CAGGGTCGGAACAGGAGAGCGCACGAGGGAGCTTCCAGGGGGAAACGCCTGGTATCTTTATAGTCCTGTC
GGGTTTCGCCACCTCTGACTTGAGCGTCGATTTTTGTGATGCTCGTCAGGGGGGCGGAGCCTATGGAAAA
ACGCCAGCAACGCGGCCTTTTTACGGTTCCTGGCCTTTTGCTGGCCTTTTGCTCACATGTTCTTTCCTGC
GTTATCCCCTGATTCTGTGGATAACCGTATTACCGCCTTTGAGTGAGCTGATACCGCTCGCCGCAGCCGA
ACGACCGAGCGCAGCGAGTCAGTGAGCGAGGAAGCGGAAGA
