>Addgene plasmid #71245 | pAS1NB c Rosella I | addgene partial sequence | sequence record 130414 | PPGK1-F 5'-cagcctgttctcacacactc-3'
GGGTGGTTTAGTTTAGTAGAACCTCGTGAAACTTACATTTACATATATATAAACTTGCATAAATTGGTCA
ATGCAAGAAATACATATTTGGTCTTTTCTAATTCGTAGTTTTTCAAGTTCTTAGATGCTTTCTTTTTCTC
TTTTTTACAGATCATCAAGGAAGTAATTATCTACTTTTTCTCTAGAAGATCTAAACATGTCTCGAGCTCA
AGCTTCGAATTCTGCAGTCGACGGTACCGCGGGCCCGGGATCCCCACTAGTCGCCACCATGGCCTCCTCC
GAGGACGTCATCAAGGAGTTCATGCGCTTCAAGGTGCGCATGGAGGGCTCCGTGAACGGCCACGAGTTCG
AGATCGAGGGCGAGGGCGAGGGCCGCCCCTACGAGGGCACCCAGACCGCCAAGCTGAAGGTGACCAAGGG
CGGCCCCCTGCCCTTCGCCTGGGACATCCTGTCCCCCCAGTTCCAGTACGGCTCCAAGGTGTACGTGAAG
CACCCCGCCGACATCCCCGACTACAAGAAGCTGTCCTTCCCCGAGGGCTTCAAGTGGGAGCGCGTGATGA
ACTTCGAGGACGGCGGCGTGGTGACCGTGACCCAGGACTCCTCCCTGCAGGACGGCCGCTTCATCTACAA
GGTGAAGTTCATCGGCGTGAACTTCCCCTCCGACGGCCCCGTAATGCAGAAGAAGACTATGGGCTGGGAG
CCCTCCACCGAGCGCCTGTACCCCCGCGACGGCGTGCTGAAGGGCGAGATCCACAAGGCCCTGAAGCTGA
AGGACGGCGGCCACTACCTGGTGGAGTTCAAGTCCATCTACATGGCCAAGAAGCCCGTGCAGCTGCCCGG
CTACTACTACGTGGACTCCAAGCTGGACATCACCTCCCACAACGAGGACTACACCATCGTGGAGCAGTAC
GAGCGCACCGAGGGCCGCCACCACCTGTTCCTGTCTGATCCCTGGTCTTCTTCGGGAGATCTAAA
