>Addgene plasmid #71245 | pAS1NB c Rosella I | addgene partial sequence | sequence record 130417 | yPGK1-term-R 5'-AGCGTAAAGGATGGGGAAAG-3'
ATCTATCGATTTCAATTCAATTCAATTTATTTCTTTTCGGATAAGAAAGCAACACCTGGCAATTCCTTAC
CTTCCAATAATTCCAAAGAAGCACCACCACCAGTAGAGACATGGGAGATCCGCGGCCGCTCAGTGATCAG
ATTTGTATAGTTCATCCATGCCTTGTGTAATCCCAGCAGCTGTTACAAACTCAAGAAGGACCATGTGGTC
TCTCTTTTCGTTGGGATCTTTCGAAAGAGTAGAAGTTGTAAACAGGTAATGGTTGTCTGGTAAAAGGACG
GGCCCATCGCCAATTGGAGTATTTTGTTGATAATGGTCTGCTAGTTGAACGCCTCCATCTTCAATGTTGT
GTCTAATTTTGAAGTTAGCTTTGATTCCATTCTTTTGTTTGTCTGCCATGATGTACACCTGGTGATCGTT
ATAGTTGTATTCCAATTTGTGTCCAAGAATGTTTCCATCTTCTTTAAAATCAATACCTTTTAACTCGATT
CTATTAACAAGGGTATCACCTTCAAACTTGACTTCAGCACGTGTCTTGTAGTTCCCGTCATCTTTGAAAA
ATATAGTTCTTTCCTGTACATAACCTTCGGGCATGGCACTCTTGAAAAAGTCATGCCGTTTCATATGATC
TGGGTATCTTGAAAAGCATTGAACACCATAAGTTAAAGTAGTGACAAGTGTTGGCCAAGGAACAGGTAGT
TTTCCAGTAGTGCAAATAAATTTAAGGGTAAGTTTTCCGTATGTTGCATCACCTTCACCCTCTCCACTGA
CAGAAAATTTGTGCCCATTAACATCACCATCTAATTCAACAAGAATTGGGACAACTCCAGTGAAAAGTTC
TTCTCCTTTTAGATCTCCCGAAGAAGACCAGGGATCAGACAGGAACAGGTGGTGGCGGCCCTCGGTGCGC
TCGTACTGCTCCACGATGGTGTAGTCCTCGTTGTGGGAGGTGATGTCCAGCTTGGAGTCCACGTAGTAGT
AGCCGGGCAGCTGCACGGGCTTCTTGGCCATGTAGATGGACTTGAACTCCACCAGGTAGTGGCCGCCGTC
CTTCAGCTTCAGGGCCTTGTGGATCTCGCCCTTCAGCACGCCGTC
